Addgene plasmid #230174: AiP11282 - scAAV-AiE0025m-minBG-SYFP2-WPRE3-BGHpA (Alias: CN1282)
Purpose: AiE0025m is an enhancer sequence, designed to drive AAV-mediated transgene expression in specific populations of brain cells
Depositing lab: Allen Institute for Brain Science & Boaz Levi. Depositing organization: Allen Institute. Publication: A suite of enhancer AAVs and transgenic mouse lines for genetic access to cortical cell types. Ben-Simon Y, Hooper M, Narayan S, Daigle TL, Dwivedi D, Way SW, Oster A, Stafford DA, Mich JK, Taormina MJ, Martinez RA, Opitz-Araya X, Roth JR, Alexander JR, Allen S, Amster A, Arbuckle J, Ayala A, Baker PM, Bakken TE, Barcelli T, Barta S, Bendrick J, Bertagnolli D, Bielstein C, Bishwakarma P, Bowlus J, Boyer G, Brouner K, Casian B, Casper T, Chakka AB, Chakrabarty R, Chance RK, Chavan S, Clark M, Colbert K, Collman F, Daniel S, Departee M, DiValentin P, Donadio N, Dotson N, Egdorf T, Fliss T, Gabitto M, Garcia J, Gary A, Gasperini M, Gloe J, Goldy J, Gore BB, Graybuck L, Greisman N, Haeseleer F, Halterman C, Haradon Z, Hastings SD, Helback O, Ho W, Hockemeyer D, Huang C, Huff S, Hunker A, Johansen N, Jones D, Juneau Z, Kalmbach B, Kannan M, Khem S, Kussick E, Kutsal R, Larsen R, Lee C, Lee AY, Leibly M, Lenz GH, Li S, Liang E, Lusk N, Madigan Z, Malloy J, Malone J, McCue R, Melchor J, Mollenkopf T, Moosman S, Morin E, Newman D, Ng L, Ngo K, Omstead V, Otto S, Oyama A, Pena N, Pham T, Phillips E, Pom CA, Potekhina L, Ransford S, Ray PL, Rette D, Reynoldson C, Rimorin C, Rocha D, Ruiz A, Sanchez REA, Sawyer L, Sedeno-Cortes A, Sevigny JP, Shapovalova N, Shepard N, Shulga L, Sigler AR, Siverts L, Soliman S, Somasundaram S, Staats B, Stewart K, Szelenyi E, Tieu M, Trader C, Tran A, van Velthoven CTJ, Walker M, Wang Y, Weed N, Wirthlin M, Wood T, Wynalda B, Yao Z, Zhou T, Ariza J, Dee N, Reding M, Ronellenfitch K, Mufti S, Sunkin SM, Smith KA, Esposito L, Waters J, Thyagarajan B, Yao S, Lein ES, Zeng H, Levi BP, Ngai J, Ting JT, Tasic B. Cell. 2025 May 16:S0092-8674(25)00513-6. doi: 10.1016/j.cell.2025.05.002. PubMed 40403729.
Backbone
  Vector backbone: scAAV
  Vector type: AAV
Growth in bacteria
  Bacterial resistance: Ampicillin, 100 μg/mL
  Growth temperature: 37°C
  Growth strain: NEB Stable
  Copy number: High Copy
Gene/Insert
  Gene/Insert name: SYFP2
  Species: Synthetic
  Promoter: minBG
  Cloning method: Gibson Cloning
Terms and licenses: Academic/Nonprofit Terms; Industry Terms: Not Available to Industry
How to cite: AiP11282 - scAAV-AiE0025m-minBG-SYFP2-WPRE3-BGHpA (Alias: CN1282) was a gift from Allen Institute for Brain Science & Boaz Levi (Addgene plasmid # 230174 ; http://n2t.net/addgene:230174 ; RRID:Addgene_230174)
