[The description below was written by a language model from this plasmid's Addgene catalogue record and pLannotate feature annotations shown in this document.]
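Description:
AiP11282 - scAAV-AiE0025m-minBG-SYFP2-WPRE3-BGHpA (alias CN1282) is a 4,715 nt self-complementary AAV transfer plasmid built to test or exploit a brain cell-type enhancer. It is maintained in E. coli through a high-copy ColE1/pUC-type origin and an ampicillin resistance gene (β-lactamase with its own promoter). The backbone also carries vestigial fragments of lacZα, lacI, rop and bom along with a lac promoter/operator, which are remnants of the parental cloning vector and play no part in the payload. The record lists a recombination-deficient strain for propagation, consistent with the need to keep the AAV2 inverted terminal repeats intact.

Between the AAV2 ITR sequences lies a compact reporter cassette. The enhancer AiE0025m sits upstream of a minimal beta-globin promoter (minBG), which has little activity alone, so that transcription depends on the enhancer and reflects its cell-type specificity. Neither the enhancer nor minBG was annotated by the automated feature caller, but they presumably occupy the unannotated stretch between the left ITR and the SYFP2 coding sequence. SYFP2, a rapidly maturing monomeric yellow fluorescent protein, serves as the readout. It is followed by WPRE3, a shortened woodchuck posttranscriptional regulatory element (detected as two WPRE fragments) that boosts expression while saving space, and by the bovine growth hormone polyadenylation signal. The self-complementary design yields a double-stranded genome that bypasses second-strand synthesis for faster expression onset, at the cost of halved packaging capacity, hence the small cassette.

The plasmid is intended for packaging into recombinant AAV to label specific populations of brain cells. The record does not state which populations AiE0025m targets.
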