Features (pLannotate 1.2.2; 17 found; start..end, strand, type, name):
     22..62      +  repeat_region  AAV2 ITR (fragment): inverted terminal repeat of adeno-associated virus serotype 2 inverted
     80..142     -  repeat_region  AAV2 ITR (fragment): inverted terminal repeat of adeno-associated virus serotype 2 inverted
    711..1427    +  CDS            SYFP2: SYFP2 is a basic (constitutively fluorescent) yellow fluorescent protein published in 2006, derived from Aequorea victoria. It is reported to be a very rapidly-maturing monomer with moderate acid sensitivity.
   1467..1624    +  misc_feature   WPRE (fragment): woodchuck hepatitis virus posttranscriptional regulatory element
   1630..1710    +  misc_feature   WPRE (fragment): woodchuck hepatitis virus posttranscriptional regulatory element
   1720..1831    +  polyA_signal   bGH poly(A) signal: bovine growth hormone polyadenylation signal
   1927..2032    +  repeat_region  AAV2 ITR (fragment): inverted terminal repeat of adeno-associated virus serotype 2 inverted
   2066..2223    +  CDS            lacZα (fragment): LacZα fragment of β-galactosidase; lacZ fragment
   2229..2328    -  misc_feature   bom (fragment): basis of mobility region from pBR322
   2430..2465    -  CDS            rop (fragment): Rop protein, which maintains plasmids at low copy number; rop
   2560..2664    +  promoter       AmpR promoter: bla
   2665..3525    +  CDS            AmpR: β-lactamase; bla; confers resistance to ampicillin, carbenicillin, and related antibiotics
   3696..4284    +  rep_origin     ori: high-copy-number ColE1/pMB1/pBR322/pUC origin of replication
   4467..4559    +  CDS            lacI (fragment): lac repressor; lacI; The lac repressor binds to the lac operator to inhibit transcription in E. coli. This inhibition can be relieved by adding lactose or isopropyl-β-D-thiogalactopyranoside (IPTG).
   4572..4593    +  protein_bind   CAP binding site: CAP binding activates transcription in the presence of cAMP. E. coli catabolite activator protein
   4608..4638    +  promoter       lac promoter: promoter for the E. coli lac operon
   4646..4662    +  protein_bind   lac operator: The lac repressor binds to the lac operator to inhibit transcription in E. coli. This inhibition can be relieved by adding lactose or isopropyl-β-D-thiogalactopyranoside (IPTG). lac repressor encoded by lacI
>Addgene plasmid #230174 | AiP11282 - scAAV-AiE0025m-minBG-SYFP2-WPRE3-BGHpA (Alias: CN1282) | addgene full sequence | sequence record 473482 | Addgene NGS Result
AAAGCTTCCCGGGGGGATCTGGGCCACTCCCTCTCTGCGCGCTCGCTCGCTCACTGAGGCCGCCCGGGCA
AAGCCCGGGCGGCCTCAGTGAGCGAGCGAGCGCGCAGAGAGGGAGTGGCCAACTCCATCACTAGGGGTTC
CTGGAGGGGTGGAGTCGTGACCTAGGACGCGTGCTCCAACATTTGCAGTCATATAATAGATGTTTCTTTT
AGAGTTATTTCAGTTCATTTCAATAAGAAACAGTAGCTAAGGGAAAAATTCATGGCATTACAATTGATAT
TAAAAGAACCAATGAGCTTTGCCACTAATCTGAGCACTTTTATTTACTTCAGAGAATGATACCGATTATT
AAGCACATACTTTCTTCCATTTTTGTTGTTCCTGATTGGTGCCAGGGTTTTCTTGGCTTGTTGCGGGATA
GGCTGAATAGACCAACTTTCCTTTGCATCTGCATATTCGATAGGTCTAGTGATTCTGAATCCAAGTCACT
TGAATAATGATGGAACCATTTTGTTCCTGATGAATACACACTAATATAATCAGATGCTGTCAAAAGAAAG
AAAGAAAACTCATGTGAACCAGAATGGTGCATACAATCATCCATTGCTACCGAGCTCGGGCTGGGCATAA
AAGTCAGGGCAGAGCCATCTATTGCTTACATTTGCTTCTGGGATCCAGATCTTTCGAAGCTAGCGCTACC
GGTCGCCACCATGGTGAGCAAGGGCGAGGAGCTGTTCACCGGGGTGGTGCCCATCCTGGTCGAGCTGGAC
GGCGACGTAAACGGCCACAAGTTCAGCGTGTCCGGCGAGGGCGAGGGCGATGCCACCTACGGCAAGCTGA
CCCTGAAGCTGATCTGCACCACCGGCAAGCTGCCCGTGCCCTGGCCCACCCTCGTGACCACCCTGGGCTA
CGGCGTGCAGTGCTTCGCCCGCTACCCCGACCACATGAAGCAGCACGACTTCTTCAAGTCCGCCATGCCC
GAAGGCTACGTCCAGGAGCGCACCATCTTCTTCAAGGACGACGGCAACTACAAGACCCGCGCCGAGGTGA
AGTTCGAGGGCGACACCCTGGTGAACCGCATCGAGCTGAAGGGCATCGACTTCAAGGAGGACGGCAACAT
CCTGGGGCACAAGCTGGAGTACAACTACAACAGCCACAACGTCTATATCACCGCCGACAAGCAGAAGAAC
GGCATCAAGGCCAACTTCAAGATCCGCCACAACATCGAGGACGGCGGCGTGCAGCTCGCCGACCACTACC
AGCAGAACACCCCCATCGGCGACGGCCCCGTGCTGCTGCCCGACAACCACTACCTGAGCTACCAGTCCAA
GCTGAGCAAAGACCCCAACGAGAAGCGCGATCACATGGTCCTGCTGGAGTTCGTGACCGCCGCCGGGATC
ACTCTCGGCATGGACGAGCTGTACAAGTAAGTCGACGGCGCGCCGCGGCCGCGAATTCGATATCATAATC
AACCTCTGGATTACAAAATTTGTGAAAGATTGACTGGTATTCTTAACTATGTTGCTCCTTTTACGCTATG
TGGATACGCTGCTTTAATGCCTTTGTATCATGCTATTGCTTCCCGTATGGCTTTCATTTTCTCCTCCTTG
TATAAATCCTGGTTAGTTCTTGCCACGGCGGAACTCATCGCCGCCTGCCTTGCCCGCTGCTGGACAGGGG
CTCGGCTGTTGGGCACTGACAATTCCGTGGCTCGAGCGACTGTGCCTTCTAGTTGCCAGCCATCTGTTGT
TTGCCCCTCCCCCGTGCCTTCCTTGACCCTGGAAGGTGCCACTCCCACTGTCCTTTCCTAATAAAATGAG
GAAATTGCATCGCATTGTCTGAGTAGGTGTCATTCTATTCTGGGGGGTGGGGTGGGGCAGGACAGCAAGG
GGGAGGATTGGGAAGACAATAGCAGGCATGACTAGTCCACTCCCTCTCTGCGCGCTCGCTCGCTCACTGA
GGCCGGGCGACCAAAGGTCGCCCGACGCCCGGGCTTTGCCCGGGCGGCCTCAGTGAGCGAGCGAGCGCGC
AGAGAGGGACAGATCCGGGCCCGCATGCGTCGACAATTCACTGGCCGTCGTTTTACAACGTCGTGACTGG
GAAAACCCTGGCGTTACCCAACTTAATCGCCTTGCAGCACATCCCCCTTTCGCCAGCTGGCGTAATAGCG
AAGAGGCCCGCACCGATCGCCCTTCCCAACAGTTGCGCAGCCTGAATGGCGAATGGCGCCTGATGCGGTA
TTTTCTCCTTACGCATCTGTGCGGTATTTCACACCGCATATGGTGCACTCTCAGTACAATCTGCTCTGAT
GCCGCATAGTTAAGCCAGCCCCGACACCCGCCAACACCCGCTGACGCGCCCTGACGGGCTTGTCTGCTCC
CGGCATCCGCTTACAGACAAGCTGTGACCGTCTCCGGGAGCTGCATGTGTCAGAGGTTTTCACCGTCATC
ACCGAAACGCGCGAGACGAAAGGGCCTCGTGATACGCCTATTTTTATAGGTTAATGTCATGATAATAATG
GTTTCTTAGACGTCAGGTGGCACTTTTCGGGGAAATGTGCGCGGAACCCCTATTTGTTTATTTTTCTAAA
TACATTCAAATATGTATCCGCTCATGAGACAATAACCCTGATAAATGCTTCAATAATATTGAAAAAGGAA
GAGTATGAGTATTCAACATTTCCGTGTCGCCCTTATTCCCTTTTTTGCGGCATTTTGCCTTCCTGTTTTT
GCTCACCCAGAAACGCTGGTGAAAGTAAAAGATGCTGAAGATCAGTTGGGTGCACGAGTGGGTTACATCG
AACTGGATCTCAACAGCGGTAAGATCCTTGAGAGTTTTCGCCCCGAAGAACGTTTTCCAATGATGAGCAC
TTTTAAAGTTCTGCTATGTGGCGCGGTATTATCCCGTATTGACGCCGGGCAAGAGCAACTCGGTCGCCGC
ATACACTATTCTCAGAATGACTTGGTTGAGTACTCACCAGTCACAGAAAAGCATCTTACGGATGGCATGA
CAGTAAGAGAATTATGCAGTGCTGCCATAACCATGAGTGATAACACTGCGGCCAACTTACTTCTGACAAC
GATCGGAGGACCGAAGGAGCTAACCGCTTTTTTGCACAACATGGGGGATCATGTAACTCGCCTTGATCGT
TGGGAACCGGAGCTGAATGAAGCCATACCAAACGACGAGCGTGACACCACGATGCCTGTAGCAATGGCAA
CAACGTTGCGCAAACTATTAACTGGCGAACTACTTACTCTAGCTTCCCGGCAACAATTAATAGACTGGAT
GGAGGCGGATAAAGTTGCAGGACCACTTCTGCGCTCGGCCCTTCCGGCTGGCTGGTTTATTGCTGATAAA
TCTGGAGCCGGTGAGCGTGGGTCTCGCGGTATCATTGCAGCACTGGGGCCAGATGGTAAGCCCTCCCGTA
TCGTAGTTATCTACACGACGGGGAGTCAGGCAACTATGGATGAACGAAATAGACAGATCGCTGAGATAGG
TGCCTCACTGATTAAGCATTGGTAACTGTCAGACCAAGTTTACTCATATATACTTTAGATTGATTTAAAA
CTTCATTTTTAATTTAAAAGGATCTAGGTGAAGATCCTTTTTGATAATCTCATGACCAAAATCCCTTAAC
GTGAGTTTTCGTTCCACTGAGCGTCAGACCCCGTAGAAAAGATCAAAGGATCTTCTTGAGATCCTTTTTT
TCTGCGCGTAATCTGCTGCTTGCAAACAAAAAAACCACCGCTACCAGCGGTGGTTTGTTTGCCGGATCAA
GAGCTACCAACTCTTTTTCCGAAGGTAACTGGCTTCAGCAGAGCGCAGATACCAAATACTGTTCTTCTAG
TGTAGCCGTAGTTAGGCCACCACTTCAAGAACTCTGTAGCACCGCCTACATACCTCGCTCTGCTAATCCT
GTTACCAGTGGCTGCTGCCAGTGGCGATAAGTCGTGTCTTACCGGGTTGGACTCAAGACGATAGTTACCG
GATAAGGCGCAGCGGTCGGGCTGAACGGGGGGTTCGTGCACACAGCCCAGCTTGGAGCGAACGACCTACA
CCGAACTGAGATACCTACAGCGTGAGCTATGAGAAAGCGCCACGCTTCCCGAAGGGAGAAAGGCGGACAG
GTATCCGGTAAGCGGCAGGGTCGGAACAGGAGAGCGCACGAGGGAGCTTCCAGGGGGAAACGCCTGGTAT
CTTTATAGTCCTGTCGGGTTTCGCCACCTCTGACTTGAGCGTCGATTTTTGTGATGCTCGTCAGGGGGGC
GGAGCCTATGGAAAAACGCCAGCAACGCGGCCTTTTTACGGTTCCTGGCCTTTTGCTGGCCTTTTGCTCA
CATGTTCTTTCCTGCGTTATCCCCTGATTCTGTGGATAACCGTATTACCGCCTTTGAGTGAGCTGATACC
GCTCGCCGCAGCCGAACGACCGAGCGCAGCGAGTCAGTGAGCGAGGAAGCGGAAGAGCGCCCAATACGCA
AACCGCCTCTCCCCGCGCGTTGGCCGATTCATTAATGCAGCTGGCACGACAGGTTTCCCGACTGGAAAGC
GGGCAGTGAGCGCAACGCAATTAATGTGAGTTAGCTCACTCATTAGGCACCCCAGGCTTTACACTTTATG
CTTCCGGCTCGTATGTTGTGTGGAATTGTGAGCGGATAACAATTTCACACAGGAAACAGCTATGACCATG
ATTACGCCAAGCTCTCGAGATCTAG
